Addgene plasmid #135969: SauriBE4max
Purpose: (Empty Backbone) Expresses AncBE4max and nSauriCas9
Depositing lab: Yongming Wang. Depositing organization: Fudan University. Publication: A compact Cas9 ortholog from Staphylococcus Auricularis (SauriCas9) expands the DNA targeting scope. Hu Z, Wang S, Zhang C, Gao N, Li M, Wang D, Wang D, Liu D, Liu H, Ong SG, Wang H, Wang Y. PLoS Biol. 2020 Mar 30;18(3):e3000686. doi: 10.1371/journal.pbio.3000686. eCollection 2020 Mar. PubMed 32226015.
Backbone
  Vector backbone: pFS84-CMV-pfs
  Modifications to backbone: Contains D15A mutation within nSauriCas9
  Vector type: Mammalian Expression
Growth in bacteria
  Bacterial resistance: Ampicillin, 100 μg/mL
  Growth temperature: 37°C
  Growth strain: DH5alpha
  Copy number: High Copy
Gene/Insert
  Gene/Insert name: None
Terms and licenses: Academic/Nonprofit Terms; Industry Terms: Not Available to Industry
Depositor comments: D15A
How to cite: SauriBE4max was a gift from Yongming Wang (Addgene plasmid # 135969 ; http://n2t.net/addgene:135969 ; RRID:Addgene_135969)
