[The description below was written by a language model from this plasmid's Addgene catalogue record and pLannotate feature annotations shown in this document.]
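Description:
SauriBE4max is a mammalian expression plasmid of about 8 kb, built on the pFS84-CMV-pfs backbone, that encodes a cytosine base editor based on the compact Cas9 ortholog from Staphylococcus auricularis. It is propagated in E. coli through a high-copy ColE1/pUC-type origin and selected with ampicillin via the β-lactamase gene and its native promoter. Remnants of a lac promoter/operator region, a lacI fragment, a pBluescript MCS fragment and a pBR322 bom fragment are backbone leftovers with no evident role in the payload.

The expression cassette is driven by the human CMV immediate-early enhancer and promoter, with a T7 promoter just downstream that could support in vitro transcription, and it ends in a bovine growth hormone polyadenylation signal. The open reading frame follows the BE4max architecture. An N-terminal APOBEC1-type cytidine deaminase (annotated by similarity to rat APOBEC1; the catalogue entry describes it as the AncBE4max version) is fused to a roughly 3.1 kb Cas9 coding region, followed by uracil glycosylase inhibitor (UGI) sequence from phage PBS2. The Cas9 segment is annotated by homology to S. aureus Cas9, but the record identifies it as SauriCas9 carrying the D15A mutation, which converts it to a nickase (nSauriCas9). Only one UGI copy is annotated, although an unannotated gap precedes it. In such editors the deaminase converts cytosine to uracil in the displaced strand, UGI blocks uracil excision, and nicking of the opposite strand biases repair toward a C-to-T outcome.

No guide RNA cassette is annotated and the entry is listed as an empty backbone, so a guide would presumably be supplied separately. The plasmid is used for C-to-T base editing in mammalian cells at sites accessible to SauriCas9.
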