Features (pLannotate 1.2.2; 17 found; start..end, strand, type, name):
      1..380     +  enhancer       CMV enhancer: human cytomegalovirus immediate early enhancer
    381..584     +  promoter       CMV promoter: human cytomegalovirus (CMV) immediate early promoter
    626..644     +  promoter       T7 promoter: promoter for bacteriophage T7 RNA polymerase
    715..1398    +  CDS            Apobec1: ABEC1_RAT - Experimental evidence at protein level: Swiss-Prot protein existence level 1. Catalytic component of the apolipoprotein B mRNA editing enzyme complex which is responsible for the postranscriptional editing of a CAA codon for Gln to a UAA codon for stop in the APOB mRNA. May also play a role in the epigenetic regulation of gene expression by participating in DNA demethylation. From Rattus norvegicus (Rat).
   1510..4662    +  CDS            cas9: CAS9_STAAU - Experimental evidence at protein level: Swiss-Prot protein existence level 1. CRISPR (clustered regularly interspaced short palindromic repeat) is an adaptive immune system that provides protection against mobile genetic elements (viruses, transposable elements and conjugative plasmids). CRISPR clusters contain spacers, sequences complementary to antecedent mobile elements, and target invading nucleic acids. CRISPR clusters are transcribed and processed into CRISPR RNA (crRNA). In type II CRISPR systems correct processing of pre-crRNA requires a trans- encoded small RNA (tracrRNA)
   4993..5241    +  CDS            UGI: UNGI_BPPB2 - Experimental evidence at protein level: Swiss-Prot protein existence level 1. This protein binds specifically and reversibly to the host uracil-DNA glycosylase, preventing removal of uracil residues from PBS2 DNA by the host uracil-excision repair system. From Bacillus phage PBS2 (Bacteriophage PBS2).
   5359..5583    +  polyA_signal   bGH poly(A) signal: bovine growth hormone polyadenylation signal
   5587..5608    +  promoter       SV40 promoter (fragment): SV40 enhancer and early promoter
   5613..5629    +  misc_feature   MCS (fragment): pBluescript multiple cloning site
   5678..5694    -  protein_bind   lac operator: The lac repressor binds to the lac operator to inhibit transcription in E. coli. This inhibition can be relieved by adding lactose or isopropyl-β-D-thiogalactopyranoside (IPTG). lac repressor encoded by lacI
   5702..5732    -  promoter       lac promoter: promoter for the E. coli lac operon
   5747..5768    -  protein_bind   CAP binding site: CAP binding activates transcription in the presence of cAMP. E. coli catabolite activator protein
   5781..5873    -  CDS            lacI (fragment): lac repressor; lacI; The lac repressor binds to the lac operator to inhibit transcription in E. coli. This inhibition can be relieved by adding lactose or isopropyl-β-D-thiogalactopyranoside (IPTG).
   6056..6644    -  rep_origin     ori: high-copy-number ColE1/pMB1/pBR322/pUC origin of replication
   6815..7675    -  CDS            AmpR: β-lactamase; bla; confers resistance to ampicillin, carbenicillin, and related antibiotics
   7676..7780    -  promoter       AmpR promoter: bla
   7851..7895    -  misc_feature   bom (fragment): basis of mobility region from pBR322
>Addgene plasmid #135969 | SauriBE4max | addgene full sequence | sequence record 292628 | Addgene NGS Result
GACATTGATTATTGACTAGTTATTAATAGTAATCAATTACGGGGTCATTAGTTCATAGCCCATATATGGA
GTTCCGCGTTACATAACTTACGGTAAATGGCCCGCCTGGCTGACCGCCCAACGACCCCCGCCCATTGACG
TCAATAATGACGTATGTTCCCATAGTAACGCCAATAGGGACTTTCCATTGACGTCAATGGGTGGAGTATT
TACGGTAAACTGCCCACTTGGCAGTACATCAAGTGTATCATATGCCAAGTACGCCCCCTATTGACGTCAA
TGACGGTAAATGGCCCGCCTGGCATTATGCCCAGTACATGACCTTATGGGACTTTCCTACTTGGCAGTAC
ATCTACGTATTAGTCATCGCTATTACCATGGTGATGCGGTTTTGGCAGTACATCAATGGGCGTGGATAGC
GGTTTGACTCACGGGGATTTCCAAGTCTCCACCCCATTGACGTCAATGGGAGTTTGTTTTGGCACCAAAA
TCAACGGGACTTTCCAAAATGTCGTAACAACTCCGCCCCATTGACGCAAATGGGCGGTAGGCGTGTACGG
TGGGAGGTCTATATAAGCAGAGCTGGTTTAGTGAACCGTCAGATCCGCTAGAGATCCGCGGCCGCTAATA
CGACTCACTATAGGGAGAGCCGCCACCATGAAACGGACAGCCGACGGAAGCGAGTTCGAGTCACCAAAGA
AGAAGCGGAAAGTCAGCAGTGAAACCGGACCAGTGGCAGTGGACCCAACCCTGAGGAGACGGATTGAGCC
CCATGAATTTGAAGTGTTCTTTGACCCAAGGGAGCTGAGGAAGGAGACATGCCTGCTGTACGAGATCAAG
TGGGGCACAAGCCACAAGATCTGGCGCCACAGCTCCAAGAACACCACAAAGCACGTGGAAGTGAATTTCA
TCGAGAAGTTTACCTCCGAGCGGCACTTCTGCCCCTCTACCAGCTGTTCCATCACATGGTTTCTGTCTTG
GAGCCCTTGCGGCGAGTGTTCCAAGGCCATCACCGAGTTCCTGTCTCAGCACCCTAACGTGACCCTGGTC
ATCTACGTGGCCCGGCTGTATCACCACATGGACCAGCAGAACAGGCAGGGCCTGCGCGATCTGGTGAATT
CTGGCGTGACCATCCAGATCATGACAGCCCCAGAGTACGACTATTGCTGGCGGAACTTCGTGAATTATCC
ACCTGGCAAGGAGGCACACTGGCCAAGATACCCACCCCTGTGGATGAAGCTGTATGCACTGGAGCTGCAC
GCAGGAATCCTGGGCCTGCCTCCATGTCTGAATATCCTGCGGAGAAAGCAGCCCCAGCTGACATTTTTCA
CCATTGCTCTGCAGTCTTGTCACTATCAGCGGCTGCCTCCTCATATTCTGTGGGCTACAGGCCTGAAGTC
TGGAGGATCTAGCGGAGGATCCTCTGGCAGCGAGACACCAGGAACAAGCGAGTCAGCAACACCAGAGAGC
AGTGGCGGCAGCAGCGGCGGCAGCCAGGAGAACCAGCAGAAGCAGAACTACATCCTGGGCCTGGCCATCG
GAATCACCAGCGTCGGCTACGGACTGATCGATAGCAAGACAAGAGAAGTGATCGACGCCGGCGTTAGACT
CTTTCCAGAAGCTGATAGCGAGAACAACTCCAACCGCAGAAGCAAGCGGGGCGCCAGACGGTTAAAACGG
AGAAGAATCCACCGGCTGAACCGGGTCAAAGACCTGCTCGCTGATTACCAGATGATCGATCTTAACAATG
TTCCTAAGAGCACCGACCCCTACACCATCAGAGTGAAGGGCCTCCGGGAGCCTCTGACAAAAGAAGAATT
CGCCATCGCCCTCCTGCATATCGCTAAGAGAAGAGGCCTGCACAACATCAGTGTGTCCATGGGCGACGAA
GAGCAGGACAATGAACTGAGCACCAAGCAGCAGCTGCAAAAGAATGCCCAGCAACTGCAGGACAAGTATG
TGTGCGAACTGCAGTTAGAACGGCTGACCAACATCAACAAGGTCAGAGGCGAGAAGAACAGATTTAAGAC
AGAGGACTTTGTGAAAGAAGTGAAACAGCTGTGCGAAACCCAGAGACAGTACCACAACATCGACGACCAA
TTCATCCAGCAGTACATCGACCTGGTGTCTACAAGACGGGAGTACTTCGAGGGCCCCGGCAACGGCTCTC
CATACGGCTGGGACGGCGACCTGCTGAAGTGGTACGAGAAGCTGATGGGCAGATGCACCTATTTCCCCGA
AGAACTGAGGTCCGTGAAGTACGCCTACAGCGCCGACCTCTTCAACGCCCTGAACGACCTGAACAACCTC
GTTGTGACCAGGGATGACAATCCAAAGCTTGAGTACTACGAGAAGTACCACATTATTGAGAACGTGTTCA
AGCAAAAGAAGAATCCCACACTCAAACAAATCGCCAAAGAGATCGGCGTGCAAGATTACGACATCCGGGG
CTATAGAATCACAAAGAGCGGCAAACCTCAGTTCACCTCTTTTAAGCTGTATCACGACCTGAAGAACATC
TTCGAGCAGGCCAAATACCTGGAAGATGTGGAAATGCTGGACGAGATCGCCAAGATCCTGACCATCTACC
AGGATGAGATTAGCATCAAGAAAGCCCTGGACCAGCTGCCCGAACTGCTGACAGAGAGCGAGAAATCTCA
GATCGCACAGCTCACCGGCTATACAGGCACCCACAGACTGAGCCTGAAGTGCATCCACATTGTGATCGAC
GAGCTGTGGGAGAGCCCCGAGAACCAGATGGAAATCTTTACCAGACTGAATCTGAAACCTAAGAAGGTGG
AAATGAGCGAGATCGACAGCATACCCACCACCCTGGTCGACGAGTTCATCCTCTCACCTGTGGTGAAGCG
GGCCTTCATCCAGAGCATCAAGGTAATCAACGCAGTGATCAATCGGTTCGGCCTGCCAGAGGACATCATC
ATCGAGCTGGCCAGAGAAAAGAATAGCAAGGATCGGAGAAAGTTCATTAACAAGCTGCAGAAACAAAATG
AGGCCACAAGAAAGAAAATCGAACAGCTGCTGGCCAAGTACGGCAACACCAATGCCAAGTACATGATCGA
GAAGATCAAGCTGCACGACATGCAGGAGGGCAAGTGCCTGTACAGCCTGGAGGCTATTCCTCTGGAAGAC
CTGCTGAGCAACCCGACACACTACGAAGTTGACCACATTATCCCCAGATCTGTGAGCTTTGACAACAGCC
TGAACAACAAAGTGCTGGTGAAACAAAGCGAAAACAGCAAGAAGGGCAATCGCACCCCTTACCAGTACCT
GAGCAGCAACGAGTCTAAGATTAGCTACAACCAGTTTAAGCAGCACATCCTGAACCTGAGCAAGGCCAAG
GACAGAATCAGCAAGAAAAAAAGAGATATGCTGCTGGAAGAGAGAGATATCAACAAGTTCGAAGTGCAGA
AGGAATTCATTAACCGGAACCTGGTGGATACACGGTACGCCACCAGAGAACTGTCTAACCTGCTGAAGAC
CTACTTCAGCACCCATGACTACGCCGTGAAGGTGAAGACCATCAACGGCGGCTTCACTAACCACCTGAGG
AAGGTGTGGGATTTCAAGAAGCACAGAAACCACGGCTACAAGCACCACGCCGAAGATGCCCTGGTGATCG
CCAACGCCGACTTCCTGTTTAAGACACATAAGGCCCTGCGGAGAACCGATAAGATCCTGGAACAACCTGG
CCTGGAAGTGAATGATACAACCGTGAAAGTGGACACCGAGGAAAAATACCAGGAGCTGTTCGAGACACCT
AAGCAAGTGAAGAACATCAAGCAGTTCCGGGACTTCAAGTACAGCCACCGAGTGGACAAGAAGCCTAACC
GGCAGCTTATCAACGACACACTGTACTCCACCAGAGAGATTGATGGCGAAACCTACGTGGTGCAGACCCT
TAAGGATCTGTACGCCAAGGACAACGAGAAAGTGAAGAAGCTGTTCACCGAAAGACCTCAGAAGATCCTG
ATGTACCAGCACGACCCTAAGACCTTCGAGAAACTGATGACAATCCTGAACCAGTACGCTGAGGCCAAGA
ACCCTCTGGCTGCTTATTACGAGGACAAAGGCGAGTACGTGACCAAGTACGCCAAGAAAGGCAATGGACC
TGCCATCCACAAGATCAAGTATATCGATAAGAAGCTTGGATCTTACCTGGATGTTAGCAACAAGTATCCT
GAGACACAGAACAAGCTTGTGAAGCTGTCCCTGAAGAGCTTTAGATTCGACATCTACAAGTGTGAACAGG
GCTACAAGATGGTGTCCATCGGATACCTGGACGTGCTGAAGAAAGATAACTACTACTACATCCCTAAGGA
CAAGTACGAGGCCGAGAAGCAGAAAAAGAAGATCAAGGAATCTGATCTTTTTGTGGGCAGCTTCTACTAC
AACGACCTCATCATGTACGAGGATGAACTGTTCAGAGTGATAGGAGTGAACAGCGACATCAACAATCTGG
TTGAGCTAAACATGGTCGACATTACCTACAAGGACTTCTACGAGGTGAACAACGTGACAGGCGAGAAAAG
AATCAAAAAGACTATCGGCAAGCGCGTGGTCCTGATCGAGAAGTACACCACAGATATTCTAGGCAACCTG
TACAAGACTCCCCTGCCTAAGAAGCCCCAGCTTATCTTCAAGCGGGAAGAACTGAGCGGCGGGAGCGGCG
GGAGCGGCGGGAGCGGGGGGAGCACTAATCTGAGCGACATCATTGAGAAGGAGACTGGGAAACAGCTGGT
CATTCAGGAGTCCATCCTGATGCTGCCTGAGGAGGTGGAGGAAGTGATCGGCAACAAGCCAGAGTCTGAC
ATCCTGGTGCACACCGCCTACGACGAGTCCACAGATGAGAATGTGATGCTGCTGACCTCTGACGCCCCCG
AGTATAAGCCTTGGGCCCTGGTCATCCAGGATTCTAACGGCGAGAATAAGATCAAGATGCTGAGCGGAGG
ATCCGGAGGATCTGGAGGCAGCACCAACCTGTCTGACATCATCGAGAAGGAGACAGGCAAGCAGCTGGTC
ATCCAGGAGAGCATCCTGATGCTGCCCGAAGAAGTCGAAGAAGTGATCGGAAACAAGCCTGAGAGCGATA
TCCTGGTCCATACCGCCTACGACGAGAGTACCGACGAAAATGTGATGCTGCTGACATCCGACGCCCCAGA
GTATAAGCCCTGGGCTCTGGTCATCCAGGATTCCAACGGAGAGAACAAAATCAAAATGCTGTCTGGCGGC
TCAAAAAGAACCGCCGACGGCAGCGAATTCGAGCCCAAGAAGAAGAGGAAAGTCTAACCGGTCATCATCA
CCATCACCATTGAGTTTAAACCCGCTGATCAGCCTCGACTGTGCCTTCTAGTTGCCAGCCATCTGTTGTT
TGCCCCTCCCCCGTGCCTTCCTTGACCCTGGAAGGTGCCACTCCCACTGTCCTTTCCTAATAAAATGAGG
AAATTGCATCGCATTGTCTGAGTAGGTGTCATTCTATTCTGGGGGGTGGGGTGGGGCAGGACAGCAAGGG
GGAGGATTGGGAAGACAATAGCAGGCATGCTGGGGATGCGGTGGGCTCTATGGCTTCTGAGGCGGAAAGA
ACCAGCTGGGGCTCGATACCGTCGACCTCTAGCTAGAGCTTGGCGTAATCATGGTCATAGCTGTTTCCTG
TGTGAAATTGTTATCCGCTCACAATTCCACACAACATACGAGCCGGAAGCATAAAGTGTAAAGCCTAGGA
TGCCTAATGAGTGAGCTAACTCACATTAATTGCGTTGCGCTCACTGCCCGCTTTCCAGTCGGGAAACCTG
TCGTGCCAGCTGCATTAATGAATCGGCCAACGCGCGGGAAGAGGCGGTTTGCGTATTGGGCGCTCTTCCG
CTTCCTCGCTCACTGACTCGCTGCGCTCGGTCGTTCGGCTGCGGCGAGCGGTATCAGCTCACTCAAAGGC
GGTAATACGGTTATCCACAGAATCAGGGGATAACGCAGGAAAGAACATGTGAGCAAAAGGCCAGCAAAAG
GCCAGGAACCGTAAAAAGGCCGCGTTGCTGGCGTTTTTCCATAGGCTCCGCCCCCCTGACGAGCATCACA
AAAATCGACGCTCAAGTCAGAGGTGGCGAAACCCGACAGGACTATAAAGATACCAGGCGTTTCCCCCTGG
AAGCTCCCTCGTGCGCTCTCCTGTTCCGACCCTGCCGCTTACCGGATACCTGTCCGCCTTTCTCCCTTCG
GGAAGCGTGGCGCTTTCTCATAGCTCACGCTGTAGGTATCTCAGTTCGGTGTAGGTCGTTCGCTCCAAGC
TGGGCTGTGTGCACGAACCCCCCGTTCAGCCCGACCGCTGCGCCTTATCCGGTAACTATCGTCTTGAGTC
CAACCCGGTAAGACACGACTTATCGCCACTGGCAGCAGCCACTGGTAACAGGATTAGCAGAGCGAGGTAT
GTAGGCGGTGCTACAGAGTTCTTGAAGTGGTGGCCTAACTACGGCTACACTAGAAGAACAGTATTTGGTA
TCTGCGCTCTGCTGAAGCCAGTTACCTTCGGAAAAAGAGTTGGTAGCTCTTGATCCGGCAAACAAACCAC
CGCTGGTAGCGGTGGTTTTTTTGTTTGCAAGCAGCAGATTACGCGCAGAAAAAAAGGATCTCAAGAAGAT
CCTTTGATCTTTTCTACGGGGTCTGACACTCAGTGGAACGAAAACTCACGTTAAGGGATTTTGGTCATGA
GATTATCAAAAAGGATCTTCACCTAGATCCTTTTAAATTAAAAATGAAGTTTTAAATCAATCTAAAGTAT
ATATGAGTAAACTTGGTCTGACAGTTACCAATGCTTAATCAGTGAGGCACCTATCTCAGCGATCTGTCTA
TTTCGTTCATCCATAGTTGCCTGACTCCCCGTCGTGTAGATAACTACGATACGGGAGGGCTTACCATCTG
GCCCCAGTGCTGCAATGATACCGCGAGACCCACGCTCACCGGCTCCAGATTTATCAGCAATAAACCAGCC
AGCCGGAAGGGCCGAGCGCAGAAGTGGTCCTGCAACTTTATCCGCCTCCATCCAGTCTATTAATTGTTGC
CGGGAAGCTAGAGTAAGTAGTTCGCCAGTTAATAGTTTGCGCAACGTTGTTGCCATTGCTACAGGCATCG
TGGTGTCACGCTCGTCGTTTGGTATGGCTTCATTCAGCTCCGGTTCCCAACGATCAAGGCGAGTTACATG
ATCCCCCATGTTGTGCAAAAAAGCGGTTAGCTCCTTCGGTCCTCCGATCGTTGTCAGAAGTAAGTTGGCC
GCAGTGTTATCACTCATGGTTATGGCAGCACTGCATAATTCTCTTACTGTCATGCCATCCGTAAGATGCT
TTTCTGTGACTGGTGAGTACTCAACCAAGTCATTCTGAGAATAGTGTATGCGGCGACCGAGTTGCTCTTG
CCCGGCGTCAATACGGGATAATACCGCGCCACATAGCAGAACTTTAAAAGTGCTCATCATTGGAAAACGT
TCTTCGGGGCGAAAACTCTCAAGGATCTTACCGCTGTTGAGATCCAGTTCGATGTAACCCACTCGTGCAC
CCAACTGATCTTCAGCATCTTTTACTTTCACCAGCGTTTCTGGGTGAGCAAAAACAGGAAGGCAAAATGC
CGCAAAAAAGGGAATAAGGGCGACACGGAAATGTTGAATACTCATACTCTTCCTTTTTCAATATTATTGA
AGCATTTATCAGGGTTATTGTCTCATGAGCGGATACATATTTGAATGTATTTAGAAAAATAAACAAATAG
GGGTTCCGCGCACATTTCCCCGAAAAGTGCCACCTGACGTCGACGGATCGGGAGATCGATCTCCCGATCC
CCTAGGGTCGACTCTCAGTACAATCTGCTCTGATGCCGCATAGTTAAGCCAGTATCTGCTCCCTGCTTGT
GTGTTGGAGGTCGCTGAGTAGTGCGCGAGCAAAATTTAAGCTACAACAAGGCAAGGCTTGACCGACAATT
GCATGAAGAATCTGCTTAGGGTTAGGCGTTTTGCGCTGCTTCGCGATGTACGGGCCAGATATACGCGTT
